Addgene plasmid #122501: pAAV-CAG-Flex-Rev-TdTomato
Purpose: Cre-dependent TdTomato expression.
Depositing lab: Kimberly Ritola. Depositing organization: HHMI, Janelia Research Campus.
Backbone
  Vector backbone: pAAV
  Vector type: AAV
Growth in bacteria
  Bacterial resistance: Ampicillin, 100 μg/mL
  Growth temperature: 37°C
  Growth strain: NEB Stable
  Growth instructions: Grow for minimum time necessary. Do not store colonies on plate.
  Copy number: High Copy
Gene/Insert
  Gene/Insert name: TdTomato
  Insert size (bp): 1513
  Promoter: CAG
  Cloning method: Unknown
  Sequencing primers: 5′ pCAGGS-5
Terms and licenses: Academic/Nonprofit Terms; Industry Terms: Not Available to Industry
Depositor comments: Always screen for ITR recombination as well as recombinase independent recombination of Lox sites during bacterial growth.
How to cite: pAAV-CAG-Flex-Rev-TdTomato was a gift from Kimberly Ritola (Addgene plasmid # 122501 ; http://n2t.net/addgene:122501 ; RRID:Addgene_122501)
