[The description below was written by a language model from this plasmid's Addgene catalogue record and the feature table of its GenBank file.]
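Description:
pAAV-CAG-Flex-Rev-TdTomato is an adeno-associated virus transfer plasmid for Cre-dependent expression of the red fluorescent protein tdTomato. The bacterial backbone carries a high-copy ColE1/pUC-type origin, an ampicillin resistance gene (bla) with its own promoter, and an f1 phage origin. Two AAV2 inverted terminal repeats flank the expression cassette and define the segment that is replicated and packaged into AAV particles when helper functions are supplied in trans.

Between the ITRs, the CAG promoter (annotated here through its chicken beta-actin promoter and chimeric intron primer sites) drives a FLEX switch. One lox2272/loxP pair lies upstream of the insert and a second pair lies downstream in the opposite orientation. The tdTomato coding sequence itself is not annotated in either feature table, but the roughly 1.5 kb interval between the lox pairs matches the listed insert size. A Kozak consensus sits at the promoter-distal end of that interval, which fits the "Rev" (inverted, antisense) starting orientation. In cells that express Cre, recombination between one pair of compatible sites inverts the cassette into the sense orientation. Excision between the other pair then locks it there, so tdTomato is produced only in Cre-positive cells. A WPRE and an SV40 polyadenylation signal downstream enhance transcript stability and processing. The small Factor Xa site annotated within the WPRE is probably an automated annotation match with no functional role.

The two sequence records held for the plasmid differ by three bases in length and in their start coordinate, but they show the same feature layout. The depositor notes that the ITRs and lox sites can recombine during bacterial propagation, so preparations should be screened for such rearrangements. The construct is typically used to label genetically defined, Cre-expressing cell populations.
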