LOCUS       Exported 6522 bp ds-DNA circular SYN 13-MAY-2021
DEFINITION  Cre dependent TdTomato expression..
ACCESSION   .
VERSION     .
KEYWORDS    pAAV-CAG-Flex-Rev-TdTomato
SOURCE      synthetic DNA construct
  ORGANISM  synthetic DNA construct
REFERENCE   1 (bases 1 to 6522)
  TITLE     AAV expression plasmids
  JOURNAL   Unpublished
REFERENCE   2 (bases 1 to 6522)
  AUTHORS   .
  TITLE     Direct Submission
  JOURNAL   Exported May 13, 2021 from SnapGene Server 1.1.58
            http://www.snapgene.com
FEATURES             Location/Qualifiers
     source          1..6522
                     /organism="synthetic DNA construct"
                     /mol_type="other DNA"
     primer_bind     complement(11..28)
                     /label=L4440
                     /note="L4440 vector, forward primer"
     rep_origin      complement(182..770)
                     /direction=LEFT
                     /label=ori
                     /note="high-copy-number ColE1/pMB1/pBR322/pUC origin of
                     replication"
     primer_bind     complement(262..281)
                     /label=pBR322ori-F
                     /note="pBR322 origin, forward primer"
     CDS             complement(941..1801)
                     /codon_start=1
                     /gene="bla"
                     /product="beta-lactamase"
                     /label=AmpR
                     /note="confers resistance to ampicillin, carbenicillin, and
                     related antibiotics"
                     /translation="MSIQHFRVALIPFFAAFCLPVFAHPETLVKVKDAEDQLGARVGYI
                     ELDLNSGKILESFRPEERFPMMSTFKVLLCGAVLSRIDAGQEQLGRRIHYSQNDLVEYS
                     PVTEKHLTDGMTVRELCSAAITMSDNTAANLLLTTIGGPKELTAFLHNMGDHVTRLDRW
                     EPELNEAIPNDERDTTMPVAMATTLRKLLTGELLTLASRQQLIDWMEADKVAGPLLRSA
                     LPAGWFIADKSGAGERGSRGIIAALGPDGKPSRIVVIYTTGSQATMDERNRQIAEIGAS
                     LIKHW"
     primer_bind     1564..1583
                     /label=Amp-R
                     /note="Ampicillin resistance gene, reverse primer"
     promoter        complement(1802..1906)
                     /gene="bla"
                     /label=AmpR promoter
     rep_origin      complement(1932..2387)
                     /direction=LEFT
                     /label=f1 ori
                     /note="f1 bacteriophage origin of replication; arrow
                     indicates direction of (+) strand synthesis"
     primer_bind     complement(2069..2090)
                     /label=F1ori-F
                     /note="F1 origin, forward primer"
     primer_bind     2281..2300
                     /label=F1ori-R
                     /note="F1 origin, reverse primer"
     repeat_region   2459..2588
                     /label=AAV2 ITR
     promoter        2901..3178
                     /label=chicken beta-actin promoter
     primer_bind     3458..3480
                     /label=pCAGGS-5
                     /note="Chimeric intron in CAG promoter, forward primer"
     primer_bind     3542..3561
                     /label=pCAG-F
                     /note="Rabbit beta-globin intron, for pCAG plasmids,
                     forward primer"
     protein_bind    complement(3596..3629)
                     /label=lox2272
                     /bound_moiety="Cre recombinase"
                     /note="Cre-mediated recombination occurs in the 8-bp core
                     sequence (GGATACTT). lox2272 sites are compatible with each
                     other, but incompatible with loxP or loxN sites (Lee and
                     Saito, 1988)."
     protein_bind    complement(3692..3725)
                     /label=loxP
                     /bound_moiety="Cre recombinase"
                     /note="Cre-mediated recombination occurs in the 8-bp core
                     sequence (GCATACAT)."
     regulatory      5197..5206
                     /regulatory_class="other"
                     /note="vertebrate consensus sequence for strong initiation
                     of translation (Kozak, 1987)"
     protein_bind    5245..5278
                     /label=lox2272
                     /bound_moiety="Cre recombinase"
                     /note="Cre-mediated recombination occurs in the 8-bp core
                     sequence (GGATACTT). lox2272 sites are compatible with each
                     other, but incompatible with loxP or loxN sites (Lee and
                     Saito, 1988)."
     protein_bind    5349..5382
                     /label=loxP
                     /bound_moiety="Cre recombinase"
                     /note="Cre-mediated recombination occurs in the 8-bp core
                     sequence (GCATACAT)."
     misc_feature    5424..6012
                     /label=WPRE
                     /note="woodchuck hepatitis virus posttranscriptional
                     regulatory element"
     primer_bind     complement(5477..5497)
                     /label=WPRE-R
                     /note="WPRE, reverse primer"
     CDS             complement(5895..5906)
                     /codon_start=1
                     /product="Factor Xa recognition and cleavage site"
                     /label=Factor Xa site
                     /translation="IEGR"
     polyA_signal    6055..6176
                     /label=SV40 poly(A) signal
                     /note="SV40 polyadenylation signal"
     primer_bind     complement(6066..6085)
                     /label=EBV-rev
                     /note="SV40 polyA terminator, reverse primer"
     primer_bind     6120..6139
                     /label=SV40pA-R
                     /note="SV40 polyA, reverse primer"
     repeat_region   6338..6467
                     /label=AAV2 ITR
ORIGIN
        1 cttccgcttc ctcgctcact gactcgctgc gctcggtcgt tcggctgcgg cgagcggtat
       61 cagctcactc aaaggcggta atacggttat ccacagaatc aggggataac gcaggaaaga
      121 acatgtgagc aaaaggccag caaaaggcca ggaaccgtaa aaaggccgcg ttgctggcgt
      181 ttttccatag gctccgcccc cctgacgagc atcacaaaaa tcgacgctca agtcagaggt
      241 ggcgaaaccc gacaggacta taaagatacc aggcgtttcc ccctggaagc tccctcgtgc
      301 gctctcctgt tccgaccctg ccgcttaccg gatacctgtc cgcctttctc ccttcgggaa
      361 gcgtggcgct ttctcatagc tcacgctgta ggtatctcag ttcggtgtag gtcgttcgct
      421 ccaagctggg ctgtgtgcac gaaccccccg ttcagcccga ccgctgcgcc ttatccggta
      481 actatcgtct tgagtccaac ccggtaagac acgacttatc gccactggca gcagccactg
      541 gtaacaggat tagcagagcg aggtatgtag gcggtgctac agagttcttg aagtggtggc
      601 ctaactacgg ctacactaga agaacagtat ttggtatctg cgctctgctg aagccagtta
      661 ccttcggaaa aagagttggt agctcttgat ccggcaaaca aaccaccgct ggtagcggtg
      721 gtttttttgt ttgcaagcag cagattacgc gcagaaaaaa aggatctcaa gaagatcctt
      781 tgatcttttc tacggggtct gacgctcagt ggaacgaaaa ctcacgttaa gggattttgg
      841 tcatgagatt atcaaaaagg atcttcacct agatcctttt aaattaaaaa tgaagtttta
      901 aatcaatcta aagtatatat gagtaaactt ggtctgacag ttaccaatgc ttaatcagtg
      961 aggcacctat ctcagcgatc tgtctatttc gttcatccat agttgcctga ctccccgtcg
     1021 tgtagataac tacgatacgg gagggcttac catctggccc cagtgctgca atgataccgc
     1081 gagacccacg ctcaccggct ccagatttat cagcaataaa ccagccagcc ggaagggccg
     1141 agcgcagaag tggtcctgca actttatccg cctccatcca gtctattaat tgttgccggg
     1201 aagctagagt aagtagttcg ccagttaata gtttgcgcaa cgttgttgcc attgctacag
     1261 gcatcgtggt gtcacgctcg tcgtttggta tggcttcatt cagctccggt tcccaacgat
     1321 caaggcgagt tacatgatcc cccatgttgt gcaaaaaagc ggttagctcc ttcggtcctc
     1381 cgatcgttgt cagaagtaag ttggccgcag tgttatcact catggttatg gcagcactgc
     1441 ataattctct tactgtcatg ccatccgtaa gatgcttttc tgtgactggt gagtactcaa
     1501 ccaagtcatt ctgagaatag tgtatgcggc gaccgagttg ctcttgcccg gcgtcaatac
     1561 gggataatac cgcgccacat agcagaactt taaaagtgct catcattgga aaacgttctt
     1621 cggggcgaaa actctcaagg atcttaccgc tgttgagatc cagttcgatg taacccactc
     1681 gtgcacccaa ctgatcttca gcatctttta ctttcaccag cgtttctggg tgagcaaaaa
     1741 caggaaggca aaatgccgca aaaaagggaa taagggcgac acggaaatgt tgaatactca
     1801 tactcttcct ttttcaatat tattgaagca tttatcaggg ttattgtctc atgagcggat
     1861 acatatttga atgtatttag aaaaataaac aaataggggt tccgcgcaca tttccccgaa
     1921 aagtgccacc taaattgtaa gcgttaatat tttgttaaaa ttcgcgttaa atttttgtta
     1981 aatcagctca ttttttaacc aataggccga aatcggcaaa atcccttata aatcaaaaga
     2041 atagaccgag atagggttga gtgttgttcc agtttggaac aagagtccac tattaaagaa
     2101 cgtggactcc aacgtcaaag gnnnnnnnnn nnnnnnnnnn nnnnnnnnnn nnnnnnnnnn
     2161 nnnnnnnnnn tnnnnnnnnn nnnnnnnnnn nnnnnnnnnn nnnnnnnnnn nnnnnnnnnn
     2221 nnnnnnnnnn nnnnnnnnnn nnnnnnnnnn nnnnnnnnnn nngnnnnnnn nnnnnnnnnn
     2281 nnnnnnnnnn nnnnnnnnnn nnnnnnnnnn nnnnnnnnnn nnnnnnnnnn nnnnnnnnnn
     2341 nnnnnnnnnn nnnnnnnnnn nnnnnnnnnn nnnnnnnnnn nnnnnnnccc attcgccatt
     2401 caggctgcgc aactgttggg aagggcgatc ggtgcgggcc tcttcgctat tacgccagct
     2461 gcgcgctcgc tcgctcactg aggccgcccg ggcaaagccc gggcgtcggg cgacctttgg
     2521 tcgcccggcc tcagtgagcg agcgagcgcg cagagaggga gtggccaact ccatcactag
     2581 gggttccttg tagttaatga ttaacccgcc atgctactta tctacgtagc catgctctag
     2641 gaagatcgta ccattgacgt caataatgac gtatgttccc atagtaacgc caatagggac
     2701 tttccattga cgtcaatggg tggagtattt acggtaaact gcccacttgg cagtacatca
     2761 agtgtatcat atgccaagta cgccccctat tgacgtcaat gacggtaaat ggcccgcctg
     2821 gcattatgcc cagtacatga ccttatggga ctttcctact tggcagtaca tctacgtatt
     2881 agtcatcgct attaccatgg tcgaggtgag ccccacgttc tgcttcactc tccccatctc
     2941 ccccccctcc ccacccccaa ttttgtattt atttattttt taattatttt gtgcagcgat
     3001 gggggcgggg gggggggggg ggcgcgcgcc aggcggggcg gggcggggcg aggggcgggg
     3061 cggggcgagg cggagaggtg cggcggcagc caatcagagc ggcgcgctcc gaaagtttcc
     3121 ttttatggcg aggcggcggc ggcggcggcc ctataaaaag cgaagcgcgc ggcgggcggg
     3181 agtcgctgcg acgctgcctt cgccccgtgc cccgctccgc cgccgcctcg cgccgcccgc
     3241 cccggctctg actgaccgcg ttactcccac aggtgagcgg gcgggacggc ccttctcctc
     3301 cgggctgtaa ttagcgcttg gtttaatgac ggcttgtttc ttttctgtgg ctgcgtgaaa
     3361 gccttgaggg gctccgggag ggccctttgt gcggggggag cggctcgggg ctgtccgcgg
     3421 ggggacggct gccttcgggg gggacggggc agggcggggt tcggcttctg gcgtgtgacc
     3481 ggcggctcta gagcctctgc taaccatgtt catgccttct tctttttcct acagctcctg
     3541 ggcaacgtgc tggttattgt gctgtctcat cattttggca aagaattgga tccccataac
     3601 ttcgtataaa gtatcctata cgaagttata tcaaaatagg aagaccaatg cttcaccatc
     3661 gacccgaatt gccaagcatc accatcgacc cataacttcg tataatgtat gctatacgaa
     3721 gttatactag tgctagagct agctgatcac ttaaggttta aacaccggtt tatttataca
     3781 gttcgtccat accatacaga aacagatgat ggcgaccttc agaacgctcg tactgttcaa
     3841 caatagtata atcctcgttg tgggaggtga tgtccagttt agtgtcaacg tagtaatagc
     3901 ccggcagttg tacaggcttt tttgccatgt agatagtttt gaactcaacc agatagtgac
     3961 caccatcctt cagcttcagg gcctggtgaa tctcgccttt cagcacaccg tcgcgcgggt
     4021 acagacgttc ggtgctagct tcccagccca tagttttctt ctgcattact ggaccgtcag
     4081 gcgggaagtt agtgccacgc attttcactt tgtaaatcag agtaccgtct tgcaggctgc
     4141 tgtcctgcgt aacagtgacc aggccgccat cttcgaaatt cataacacgt tcccatttga
     4201 agccctctgg gaaggacagc tttttgtaat ccgggatgtc tgccgggtgt tttacgtagg
     4261 ctttggaacc gtacatgaac tgcggagaca ggatatccca cgcaaaaggc agtgggccac
     4321 ctttggtaac tttcagcttt gcggtctgag tgccctcgta tgggcgaccc tcgccctcac
     4381 cttcaatctc gaactcatgg ccgttcatag aaccttccat acgtactttg aacctcatga
     4441 actctttgat caccgccatg ttgttgtctt cggaagacgc agtgccagag gaaccagaac
     4501 ccgtagaacc agtaccgtgg cccaggaaca ggtggtgacg gccctcgcta cgttcatact
     4561 gttcgacgat ggtataatct tcgttgtgag acgtgatatc cagtttggtg tccacgtagt
     4621 agtaacctgg cagttgaacc ggctttttag ccatatagat cgtcttaaat tcaaccaggt
     4681 agtgaccgcc gtccttcagt ttcagcgcct ggtggatctc acctttcaga acaccgtcac
     4741 gcggatacag gcgctcggta gatgcttccc atcccatcgt ctttttctgc atcaccgggc
     4801 catccggcgg aaagttcgta ccacgcatct tcaccttgta gatcagggtg ccatcttgca
     4861 gagagctatc ctgggtgacg gtaaccaggc caccgtcctc aaagttcatt acacgctccc
     4921 acttgaaacc ctccgggaaa gacagcttct tgtagtccgg gatatcggct gggtgtttga
     4981 cgtaggcctt ggaaccatac ataaactgcg gggacaggat gtcccacgcg aacggcagag
     5041 gaccgccttt ggttactttc agtttagcgg tctgcgtacc ctcgtacgga cgaccttcgc
     5101 cttcgccctc gatctcaaac tcatgaccgt tcatgctacc ctccatgcgt actttaaaac
     5161 gcataaactc tttaatcacc tcttcaccct tgctaaccat ggtggcctcg agtcgcgaac
     5221 gcgtggcgcg ccggtaccac tagtataact tcgtatagga tactttatac gaagttatca
     5281 ttgggattct tcctattttg atccaagcat caccatcgac cctctagtcc agatctcacc
     5341 atcgacccat aacttcgtat agcatacatt atacgaagtt atgtccctcg aagaggttcg
     5401 aattcgatat caagcttatc gataatcaac ctctggatta caaaatttgt gaaagattga
     5461 ctggtattct taactatgtt gctcctttta cgctatgtgg atacgctgct ttaatgcctt
     5521 tgtatcatgc tattgcttcc cgtatggctt tcattttctc ctccttgtat aaatcctggt
     5581 tgctgtctct ttatgaggag ttgtggcccg ttgtcaggca acgtggcgtg gtgtgcactg
     5641 tgtttgctga cgcaaccccc actggttggg gcattgccac cacctgtcag ctcctttccg
     5701 ggactttcgc tttccccctc cctattgcca cggcggaact catcgccgcc tgccttgccc
     5761 gctgctggac aggggctcgg ctgttgggca ctgacaattc cgtggtgttg tcggggaaat
     5821 catcgtcctt tccttggctg ctcgcctgtg ttgccacctg gattctgcgc gggacgtcct
     5881 tctgctacgt cccttcggcc ctcaatccag cggaccttcc ttcccgcggc ctgctgccgg
     5941 ctctgcggcc tcttccgcgt cttcgccttc gccctcagac gagtcggatc tccctttggg
     6001 ccgcctcccc gcatcgatac cgtcgacccg ggcggccgct tcgagcagac atgataagat
     6061 acattgatga gtttggacaa accacaacta gaatgcagtg aaaaaaatgc tttatttgtg
     6121 aaatttgtga tgctattgct ttatttgtaa ccattataag ctgcaataaa caagttaaca
     6181 acaacaattg cattcatttt atgtttcagg ttcaggggga gatgtgggag gttttttaaa
     6241 gcaagtaaaa cctctacaaa tgtggtaaaa tcgataagga tcttcctaga gcatggctac
     6301 gtagataagt agcatggcgg gttaatcatt aactacaagg aacccctagt gatggagttg
     6361 gccactccct ctctgcgcgc tcgctcgctc actgaggccg ggcgaccaaa ggtcgcccga
     6421 cgcccgggct ttgcccgggc ggcctcagtg agcgagcgag cgcgcagctg cattaatgaa
     6481 tcggccaacg cgcggggaga ggcggtttgc gtattgggcg ct
//
