LOCUS       Exported 6519 bp ds-DNA circular SYN 13-MAY-2021
DEFINITION  Cre dependent TdTomato expression..
ACCESSION   .
VERSION     .
KEYWORDS    pAAV-CAG-Flex-Rev-TdTomato
SOURCE      synthetic DNA construct
  ORGANISM  synthetic DNA construct
REFERENCE   1 (bases 1 to 6519)
  TITLE     AAV expression plasmids
  JOURNAL   Unpublished
REFERENCE   2 (bases 1 to 6519)
  AUTHORS   .
  TITLE     Direct Submission
  JOURNAL   Exported May 13, 2021 from SnapGene Server 1.1.58
            http://www.snapgene.com
FEATURES             Location/Qualifiers
     source          1..6519
                     /organism="synthetic DNA construct"
                     /mol_type="other DNA"
     promoter        1..278
                     /label=chicken beta-actin promoter
     primer_bind     557..579
                     /label=pCAGGS-5
                     /note="Chimeric intron in CAG promoter, forward primer"
     primer_bind     641..660
                     /label=pCAG-F
                     /note="Rabbit beta-globin intron, for pCAG plasmids,
                     forward primer"
     protein_bind    complement(695..728)
                     /label=lox2272
                     /bound_moiety="Cre recombinase"
                     /note="Cre-mediated recombination occurs in the 8-bp core
                     sequence (GGATACTT). lox2272 sites are compatible with each
                     other, but incompatible with loxP or loxN sites (Lee and
                     Saito, 1988)."
     protein_bind    complement(791..824)
                     /label=loxP
                     /bound_moiety="Cre recombinase"
                     /note="Cre-mediated recombination occurs in the 8-bp core
                     sequence (GCATACAT)."
     regulatory      2296..2305
                     /regulatory_class="other"
                     /note="vertebrate consensus sequence for strong initiation
                     of translation (Kozak, 1987)"
     protein_bind    2344..2377
                     /label=lox2272
                     /bound_moiety="Cre recombinase"
                     /note="Cre-mediated recombination occurs in the 8-bp core
                     sequence (GGATACTT). lox2272 sites are compatible with each
                     other, but incompatible with loxP or loxN sites (Lee and
                     Saito, 1988)."
     protein_bind    2448..2481
                     /label=loxP
                     /bound_moiety="Cre recombinase"
                     /note="Cre-mediated recombination occurs in the 8-bp core
                     sequence (GCATACAT)."
     misc_feature    2523..3111
                     /label=WPRE
                     /note="woodchuck hepatitis virus posttranscriptional
                     regulatory element"
     primer_bind     complement(2576..2596)
                     /label=WPRE-R
                     /note="WPRE, reverse primer"
     CDS             complement(2994..3005)
                     /codon_start=1
                     /product="Factor Xa recognition and cleavage site"
                     /label=Factor Xa site
                     /translation="IEGR"
     polyA_signal    3154..3275
                     /label=SV40 poly(A) signal
                     /note="SV40 polyadenylation signal"
     primer_bind     complement(3165..3184)
                     /label=EBV-rev
                     /note="SV40 polyA terminator, reverse primer"
     primer_bind     3219..3238
                     /label=SV40pA-R
                     /note="SV40 polyA, reverse primer"
     repeat_region   3437..3566
                     /label=AAV2 ITR
     primer_bind     complement(3632..3649)
                     /label=L4440
                     /note="L4440 vector, forward primer"
     rep_origin      complement(3803..4391)
                     /direction=LEFT
                     /label=ori
                     /note="high-copy-number ColE1/pMB1/pBR322/pUC origin of
                     replication"
     primer_bind     complement(3883..3902)
                     /label=pBR322ori-F
                     /note="pBR322 origin, forward primer"
     CDS             complement(4562..5422)
                     /codon_start=1
                     /gene="bla"
                     /product="beta-lactamase"
                     /label=AmpR
                     /note="confers resistance to ampicillin, carbenicillin, and
                     related antibiotics"
                     /translation="MSIQHFRVALIPFFAAFCLPVFAHPETLVKVKDAEDQLGARVGYI
                     ELDLNSGKILESFRPEERFPMMSTFKVLLCGAVLSRIDAGQEQLGRRIHYSQNDLVEYS
                     PVTEKHLTDGMTVRELCSAAITMSDNTAANLLLTTIGGPKELTAFLHNMGDHVTRLDRW
                     EPELNEAIPNDERDTTMPVAMATTLRKLLTGELLTLASRQQLIDWMEADKVAGPLLRSA
                     LPAGWFIADKSGAGERGSRGIIAALGPDGKPSRIVVIYTTGSQATMDERNRQIAEIGAS
                     LIKHW"
     primer_bind     5185..5204
                     /label=Amp-R
                     /note="Ampicillin resistance gene, reverse primer"
     promoter        complement(5423..5527)
                     /gene="bla"
                     /label=AmpR promoter
     rep_origin      complement(5553..6008)
                     /direction=LEFT
                     /label=f1 ori
                     /note="f1 bacteriophage origin of replication; arrow
                     indicates direction of (+) strand synthesis"
     primer_bind     complement(5690..5711)
                     /label=F1ori-F
                     /note="F1 origin, forward primer"
     primer_bind     5902..5921
                     /label=F1ori-R
                     /note="F1 origin, reverse primer"
     repeat_region   6080..6209
                     /label=AAV2 ITR
ORIGIN
        1 tcgaggtgag ccccacgttc tgcttcactc tccccatctc ccccccctcc ccacccccaa
       61 ttttgtattt atttattttt taattatttt gtgcagcgat gggggcgggg gggggggggg
      121 ggcgcgcgcc rggsggggsg gggsggggsg rggggsgggg sggggsgagg cggagaggtg
      181 cggcggcagc caatcagagc ggcgcgctcc gaaagtttcc ttttatggcg aggcggcggc
      241 ggcggcggcc ctataaaaag cgaagcgcgc ggcgggcggg agtcgctgcg cgctgccttc
      301 gccccgtgcc ccgctccgcc gccgcctcgc gccgcccgcc ccggctctga ctgaccgcgt
      361 tactcccaca ggtgagcggg cgggacggcc cttctcctcc gggctgtaat tagcgcttgg
      421 tttaatgacg gcttgtttct tttctgtggc tgcgtgaaag ccttgagggg ctccgggagg
      481 gccctttgtg cggggggagc ggctcggggc tgtccgcggg gggacggctg ccttcggggg
      541 ggacggggca gggcggggtt cggcttctgg cgtgtgaccg gcggctctag agcctctgct
      601 aaccatgttc atgccttctt ctttttccta cagctcctgg gcaacgtgct ggttattgtg
      661 ctgtctcatc attttggcaa agaattggat ccccataact tcgtataaag tatcctatac
      721 gaagttatat caaaatagga agaccaatgc ttcaccatcg acccgaattg ccaagcatca
      781 ccatcgaccc ataacttcgt ataatgtatg ctatacgaag ttatactagt gctagagcta
      841 gctgatcact taaggtttaa acaccggttt atttatacag ttcgtccata ccatacagaa
      901 acagatgatg gcgaccttca gaacgctcgt actgttcaac aatagtataa tcctcgttgt
      961 gggaggtgat gtccagttta gtgtcaacgt agtaatagcc cggcagttgt acaggctttt
     1021 ttgccatgta gatagttttg aactcaacca gatagtgacc accatccttc agcttcaggg
     1081 cctggtgaat ctcgcctttc agcacaccgt cgcgcgggta cagacgttcg gtgctagctt
     1141 cccagcccat agttttcttc tgcattactg gaccgtcagg cgggaagtta gtgccacgca
     1201 ttttcacttt gtaaatcaga gtaccgtctt gcaggctgct gtcctgcgta acagtgacca
     1261 ggccgccatc ttcgaaattc ataacacgtt cccatttgaa gccctctggg aaggacagct
     1321 ttttgtaatc cgggatgtct gccgggtgtt ttacgtaggc tttggaaccg tacatgaact
     1381 gcggagacag gatatcccac gcaaaaggca gtgggccacc tttggtaact ttcagctttg
     1441 cggtctgagt gccctcgtat gggcgaccct cgccctcacc ttcaatctcg aactcatggc
     1501 cgttcataga accttccata cgtactttga acctcatgaa ctctttgatc accgccatgt
     1561 tgttgtcttc ggaagacgca gtgccagagg aaccagaacc cgtagaacca gtaccgtggc
     1621 ccaggaacag gtggtgacgg ccctcgctac gttcatactg ttcgacgatg gtataatctt
     1681 cgttgtgaga cgtgatatcc agtttggtgt ccacgtagta gtaacctggc agttgaaccg
     1741 gctttttagc catatagatc gtcttaaatt caaccaggta gtgaccgccg tccttcagtt
     1801 tcagcgcctg gtggatctca cctttcagaa caccgtcacg cggatacagg cgctcggtag
     1861 atgcttccca tcccatcgtc tttttctgca tcaccgggcc atccggcgga aagttcgtac
     1921 cacgcatctt caccttgtag atcagggtgc catcttgcag agagctatcc tgggtgacgg
     1981 taaccaggcc accgtcctca aagttcatta cacgctccca cttgaaaccc tccgggaaag
     2041 acagcttctt gtagtccggg atatcggctg ggtgtttgac gtaggccttg gaaccataca
     2101 taaactgcgg ggacaggatg tcccacgcga acggcagagg accgcctttg gttactttca
     2161 gtttagcggt ctgcgtaccc tcgtacggac gaccttcgcc ttcgccctcg atctcaaact
     2221 catgaccgtt catgctaccc tccatgcgta ctttaaaacg cataaactct ttaatcacct
     2281 cttcaccctt gctaaccatg gtggcctcga gtcgcgaacg cgtggcgcgc cggtaccact
     2341 agtataactt cgtataggat actttatacg aagttatcat tgggattctt cctattttga
     2401 tccaagcatc accatcgacc ctctagtcca gatctcacca tcgacccata acttcgtata
     2461 gcatacatta tacgaagtta tgtccctcga agaggttcga attcgatatc aagcttatcg
     2521 ataatcaacc tctggattac aaaatttgtg aaagattgac tggtattctt aactatgttg
     2581 ctccttttac gctatgtgga tacgctgctt taatgccttt gtatcatgct attgcttccc
     2641 gtatggcttt cattttctcc tccttgtata aatcctggtt gctgtctctt tatgaggagt
     2701 tgtggcccgt tgtcaggcaa cgtggcgtgg tgtgcactgt gtttgctgac gcaaccccca
     2761 ctggttgggg cattgccacc acctgtcagc tcctttccgg gactttcgct ttccccctcc
     2821 ctattgccac ggcggaactc atcgccgcct gccttgcccg ctgctggaca ggggctcggc
     2881 tgttgggcac tgacaattcc gtggtgttgt cggggaaatc atcgtccttt ccttggctgc
     2941 tcgcctgtgt tgccacctgg attctgcgcg ggacgtcctt ctgctacgtc ccttcggccc
     3001 tcaatccagc ggaccttcct tcccgcggcc tgctgccggc tctgcggcct cttccgcgtc
     3061 ttcgccttcg ccctcagacg agtcggatct ccctttgggc cgcctccccg catcgatacc
     3121 gtcgacccgg gcggccgctt cgagcagaca tgataagata cattgatgag tttggacaaa
     3181 ccacaactag aatgcagtga aaaaaatgct ttatttgtga aatttgtgat gctattgctt
     3241 tatttgtaac cattataagc tgcaataaac aagttaacaa caacaattgc attcatttta
     3301 tgtttcaggt tcagggggag atgtgggagg ttttttaaag caagtaaaac ctctacaaat
     3361 gtggtaaaat cgataaggat cttcctagag catggctacg tagataagta gcatggcggg
     3421 ttaatcatta actacaagga acccctagtg atggagttgg ccactccctc tctgcgcgct
     3481 cgctcgctca ctgaggccgg gcgaccaaag gtcgcccgac gcccgggctt tgcccgggcg
     3541 gcctcagtga gcgagcgagc gcgcagctgc attaatgaat cggccaacgc gcggggagag
     3601 gcggtttgcg tattgggcgc tcttccgctt cctcgctcac tgactcgctg cgctcggtcg
     3661 ttcggctgcg gcgagcggta tcagctcact caaaggcggt aatacggtta tccacagaat
     3721 caggggataa cgcaggaaag aacatgtgag caaaaggcca gcaaaaggcc aggaaccgta
     3781 aaaaggccgc gttgctggcg tttttccata ggctccgccc ccctgacgag catcacaaaa
     3841 atcgacgctc aagtcagagg tggcgaaacc cgacaggact ataaagatac caggcgtttc
     3901 cccctggaag ctccctcgtg cgctctcctg ttccgaccct gccgcttacc ggatacctgt
     3961 ccgcctttct cccttcggga agcgtggcgc tttctcatag ctcacgctgt aggtatctca
     4021 gttcggtgta ggtcgttcgc tccaagctgg gctgtgtgca cgaacccccc gttcagcccg
     4081 accgctgcgc cttatccggt aactatcgtc ttgagtccaa cccggtaaga cacgacttat
     4141 cgccactggc agcagccact ggtaacagga ttagcagagc gaggtatgta ggcggtgcta
     4201 cagagttctt gaagtggtgg cctaactacg gctacactag aagaacagta tttggtatct
     4261 gcgctctgct gaagccagtt accttcggaa aaagagttgg tagctcttga tccggcaaac
     4321 aaaccaccgc tggtagcggt ggtttttttg tttgcaagca gcagattacg cgcagaaaaa
     4381 aaggatctca agaagatcct ttgatctttt ctacggggtc tgacgctcag tggaacgaaa
     4441 actcacgtta agggattttg gtcatgagat tatcaaaaag gatcttcacc tagatccttt
     4501 taaattaaaa atgaagtttt aaatcaatct aaagtatata tgagtaaact tggtctgaca
     4561 gttaccaatg cttaatcagt gaggcaccta tctcagcgat ctgtctattt cgttcatcca
     4621 tagttgcctg actccccgtc gtgtagataa ctacgatacg ggagggctta ccatctggcc
     4681 ccagtgctgc aatgataccg cgagacccac gctcaccggc tccagattta tcagcaataa
     4741 accagccagc cggaagggcc gagcgcagaa gtggtcctgc aactttatcc gcctccatcc
     4801 agtctattaa ttgttgccgg gaagctagag taagtagttc gccagttaat agtttgcgca
     4861 acgttgttgc cattgctaca ggcatcgtgg tgtcacgctc gtcgtttggt atggcttcat
     4921 tcagctccgg ttcccaacga tcaaggcgag ttacatgatc ccccatgttg tgcaaaaaag
     4981 cggttagctc cttcggtcct ccgatcgttg tcagaagtaa gttggccgca gtgttatcac
     5041 tcatggttat ggcagcactg cataattctc ttactgtcat gccatccgta agatgctttt
     5101 ctgtgactgg tgagtactca accaagtcat tctgagaata gtgtatgcgg cgaccgagtt
     5161 gctcttgccc ggcgtcaata cgggataata ccgcgccaca tagcagaact ttaaaagtgc
     5221 tcatcattgg aaaacgttct tcggggcgaa aactctcaag gatcttaccg ctgttgagat
     5281 ccagttcgat gtaacccact cgtgcaccca actgatcttc agcatctttt actttcacca
     5341 gcgtttctgg gtgagcaaaa acaggaaggc aaaatgccgc aaaaaaggga ataagggcga
     5401 cacggaaatg ttgaatactc atactcttcc tttttcaata ttattgaagc atttatcagg
     5461 gttattgtct catgagcgga tacatatttg aatgtattta gaaaaataaa caaatagggg
     5521 ttccgcgcac atttccccga aaagtgccac ctaaattgta agcgttaata ttttgttaaa
     5581 attcgcgtta aatttttgtt aaatcagctc attttttaac caataggccg aaatcggcaa
     5641 aatcccttat aaatcaaaag aatagaccga gatagggttg agtgttgttc cagtttggaa
     5701 caagagtcca ctattaaaga acgtggactc caacgtcaaa ggnnnnnnnn nnnnnnnnnn
     5761 nnnnnnnnnn nnnnnnnnnn nnnnnnnnnn ntnnnnnnnn nnnnnnnnnn nnnnnnnnnn
     5821 nnnnnnnnnn nnnnnnnnnn nnnnnnnnnn nnnnnnnnnn nnnnnnnnnn nnnnnnnnnn
     5881 nnngnnnnnn nnnnnnnnnn nnnnnnnnnn nnnnnnnnnn nnnnnnnnnn nnnnnnnnnn
     5941 nnnnnnnnnn nnnnnnnnnn nnnnnnnnnn nnnnnnnnnn nnnnnnnnnn nnnnnnnnnn
     6001 nnnnnnnncc cattcgccat tcaggctgcg caactgttgg gaagggcgat cggtgcgggc
     6061 ctcttcgcta ttacgccagc tgcgcgctcg ctcgctcact gaggccgccc gggcaaagcc
     6121 cgggcgtcgg gcgacctttg gtcgcccggc ctcagtgagc gagcgagcgc gcagagaggg
     6181 agtggccaac tccatcacta ggggttcctt gtagttaatg attaacccgc catgctactt
     6241 atctacgtag ccatgctcta ggaagagtac cattgacgtc aataatgacg tatgttccca
     6301 tagtaacgcc aatagggact ttccattgac gtcaatgggt ggagtattta cggtaaactg
     6361 cccacttggc agtacatcaa gtgtatcata tgccaagtac gccccctatt gacgtcaatg
     6421 acggtaaatg gcccgcctgg cattatgccc agtacatgac cttatgggac tttcctactt
     6481 ggcagtacat ctacgtatta gtcatcgcta ttaccatgg
//
